>Addgene plasmid #69461 | pJBL-RNAINS4-A25C | depositor full sequence | sequence record 122577 | pJBL-RNAINS4-A25C sequence 3126 bps
GAATTCGAATTTGACAGCTAGCTCAGTCCTAGGTATAATACTAGTGCCAAAAATCAATAAGGAGACAACC
AGATGTGCGAACTCGATGCTAGCAAAGGAGAAGAACTTTTCACTGGAGTTGTCCCAATTCTTGTTGAATT
AGATGGTGATGTTAATGGGCACAAATTTTCTGTCCGTGGAGAGGGTGAAGGTGATGCTACAAACGGAAAA
CTCACCCTTAAATTTATTTGCACTACTGGAAAACTACCTGTTCCGTGGCCAACACTTGTCACTACTCTGA
CCTATGGTGTTCAATGCTTTTCCCGTTATCCGGATCACATGAAACGGCATGACTTTTTCAAGAGTGCCAT
GCCCGAAGGTTATGTACAGGAACGCACTATATCTTTCAAAGATGACGGGACCTACAAGACGCGTGCTGAA
GTCAAGTTTGAAGGTGATACCCTTGTTAATCGTATCGAGTTAAAGGGTATTGATTTTAAAGAAGATGGAA
ACATTCTTGGACACAAACTCGAGTACAACTTTAACTCACACAATGTATACATCACGGCAGACAAACAAAA
GAATGGAATCAAAGCTAACTTCAAAATTCGCCACAACGTTGAAGATGGTTCCGTTCAACTAGCAGACCAT
TATCAACAAAATACTCCAATTGGCGATGGCCCTGTCCTTTTACCAGACAACCATTACCTGTCGACACAAT
CTGTCCTTTCGAAAGATCCCAACGAAAAGCGTGACCACATGGTCCTTCTTGAGTTTGTAACTGCTGCTGG
GATTACACATGGCATGGATGAGCTCTACAAATAAGGATCCAAACTCGAGTAAGGATCTCCAGGCATCAAA
TAAAACGAAAGGCTCAGTCGAAAGACTGGGCCTTTCGTTTTATCTGTTGTTTGTCGGTGAACGCTCTCTA
CTAGAGTCACACTGGCTCACCTTCGGGTGGGCCTTTCTGCGTTTATACCTAGGGTACGGGTTTTGCCTGC
AGTTGATCGGGCACGTAAGAGGTTCCAACTTTCACCATAATGAAATAAGATCACTACCGGGCGTATTTTT
TGAGTTATCGAGATTTTCAGGAGCTAAGGAAGCTAAAATGGAGAAAAAAATCACTGGATATACCACCGTT
GATATATCCCAATGGCATCGTAAAGAACATTTTGAGGCATTTCAGTCAGTTGCTCAATGTACCTATAACC
AGACCGTTCAGCTGGATATTACGGCCTTTTTAAAGACCGTAAAGAAAAATAAGCACAAGTTTTATCCGGC
CTTTATTCACATTCTTGCCCGCCTGATGAATGCTCATCCGGAATTTCGTATGGCAATGAAAGACGGTGAG
CTGGTGATATGGGATAGTGTTCACCCTTGTTACACCGTTTTCCATGAGCAAACTGAAACGTTTTCATCGC
TCTGGAGTGAATACCACGACGATTTCCGGCAGTTTCTACACATATATTCGCAAGATGTGGCGTGTTACGG
TGAAAACCTGGCCTATTTCCCTAAAGGGTTTATTGAGAATATGTTTTTCGTCTCAGCCAATCCCTGGGTG
AGTTTCACCAGTTTTGATTTAAACGTGGCCAATATGGACAACTTCTTCGCCCCCGTTTTCACCATGGGCA
AATATTATACGCAAGGCGACAAGGTGCTGATGCCGCTGGCGATTCAGGTTCATCATGCCGTTTGTGATGG
CTTCCATGTCGGCAGAATGCTTAATGAATTACAACAGTACTGCGATGAGTGGCAGGGCGGGGCGTAATTT
GATATCGAGCTCGCTTGGACTCCTGTTGATAGATCCAGTAATGACCTCAGAACTCCATCTGGATTTGTTC
AGAACGCTCGGTTGCCGCCGGGCGTTTTTTATTGGTGAGAATCCAAGCCTCCGATCAACGTCTCATTTTC
GCCAAAAGTTGGCCCAGGGCTTCCCGGTATCAACAGGGACACCAGGATTTATTTATTCTGCGAAGTGATC
TTCCGTCACAGGTATTTATTCGGCGCAAAGTGCGTCGGGTGATGCTGCCAACTTACTGATTTAGTGTATG
ATGGTGTTTTTGAGGTGCTCCAGTGGCTTCTGTTTCTATCAGCTGTCCCTCCTGTTCAGCTACTGACGGG
GTGGTGCGTAACGGCAAAAGCACCGCCGGACATCAGCGCTAGCGGAGTGTATACTGGCTTACTATGTTGG
CACTGATGAGGGTGTCAGTGAAGTGCTTCATGTGGCAGGAGAAAAAAGGCTGCACCGGTGCGTCAGCAGA
ATATGTGATACAGGATATATTCCGCTTCCTCGCTCACTGACTCGCTACGCTCGGTCGTTCGACTGCGGCG
AGCGGAAATGGCTTACGAACGGGGCGGAGATTTCCTGGAAGATGCCAGGAAGATACTTAACAGGGAAGTG
AGAGGGCCGCGGCAAAGCCGTTTTTCCATAGGCTCCGCCCCCCTGACAAGCATCACGAAATCTGACGCTC
AAATCAGTGGTGGCGAAACCCGACAGGACTATAAAGATACCAGGCGTTTCCCCCTGGCGGCTCCCTCGTG
CGCTCTCCTGTTCCTGCCTTTCGGTTTACCGGTGTCATTCCGCTGTTATGGCCGCGTTTGTCTCATTCCA
CGCCTGACACTCAGTTCCGGGTAGGCAGTTCGCTCCAAGCTGGACTGTATGCACGAACCCCCCGTTCAGT
CCGACCGCTGCGCCTTATCCGGTAACTATCGTCTTGAGTCCAACCCGGAAAGACATGCAAAAGCACCACT
GGCAGCAGCCACTGGTAATTGATTTAGAGGAGTTAGTCTTGAAGTCATGCGCCGGTTAAGGCTAAACTGA
AAGGACAAGTTTTGGTGACTGCGCTCCTCCAAGCCAGTTACCTCGGTTCAAAGAGTTGGTAGCTCAGAGA
ACCTTCGAAAAACCGCCCTGCAAGGCGGTTTTTTCGTTTTCAGAGCAAGAGATTACGCGCAGACCAAAAC
GATCTCAAGAAGATCATCTTATTAATCAGATAAAATATTTCTAGATTTCAGTGCAATTTATCTCTTCAAA
TGTAGCACCTGAAGTCAGCCCCATACGATATAAGTTGTAATTCTCATGTTTGACAGCTTATCATCGATAA
GCTTCCGATGGCGCGCCGAGAGGCTTTACACTTTATGCTTCCGGCT
Features (pLannotate 1.2.2; 12 found; start..end, strand, type, name):
     11..45      +  promoter       J23119(SpeI) promoter: bacterial promoter (Registry of Standard Biological Parts BBa J23119) modified to end with an SpeI site
     91..801     +  CDS            Superfolder GFP: Superfolder GFP is a basic (constitutively fluorescent) green fluorescent protein published in 2005, derived from Aequorea victoria. It is reported to be a very rapidly-maturing weak dimer.
    837..908     +  terminator     rrnB T1 terminator: transcription terminator T1 from the E. coli rrnB gene
    924..951     +  terminator     T7Te terminator: phage T7 early transcription terminator
    990..1087    +  promoter       cat promoter: promoter of the E. coli cat gene encoding chloramphenicol acetyltransferase
   1088..1744    +  CDS            cat: CAT_ECOLX - Experimental evidence at protein level: Swiss-Prot protein existence level 1. This enzyme is an effector of chloramphenicol resistance in bacteria. From Escherichia coli. This protein is used as a marker in many commonly used cloning vectors, such as pACYC184.
   1768..1862    +  terminator     lambda t0 terminator: transcription terminator from phage lambda
   1998..2141    +  mobile_element IS1 (fragment): prokaryotic transposable element IS1
   2260..2315    -  rep_origin     RSF ori (fragment): Plasmids containing the RSF 1030 origin of replication can be propagated in E. coli cells that contain additional plasmids with compatible origins.
   2403..2948    -  rep_origin     p15A ori: Plasmids containing the medium-copy-number p15A origin of replication can be propagated in E. coli cells that contain a second plasmid with the ColE1 origin.
   3060..3084    +  promoter       tet promoter (fragment): E. coli promoter for tetracycline efflux protein gene
   3105..3126    +  promoter       lac UV5 promoter (fragment): E. coli lac promoter with an "up" mutation
