[The description below was written by a language model from this plasmid's Addgene catalogue record and pLannotate feature annotations shown in this document.]
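Description:
pJBL-RNAINS4-A25C is a small (about 3.1 kb) bacterial expression and synthetic biology plasmid built on a custom backbone for use in E. coli. It replicates from a p15A origin, which is compatible with ColE1-type plasmids and so allows a second plasmid to be maintained in the same cell; the record lists it as low copy. Selection is by chloramphenicol, conferred by a cat gene with its own promoter and followed by a lambda t0 terminator. The annotation also picks up short fragments of IS1, an RSF origin, and tet and lac UV5 promoters. These appear to be partial sequence matches or backbone remnants rather than functional parts.

The payload is a reporter cassette in which the strong constitutive J23119 promoter drives a transcript whose 5' untranslated region is RNA-IN, the sense-strand translational control element derived from the IS10 system. Here it is the synthetic S4 variant carrying an additional A25C point mutation. This leader lies in the short unannotated interval between the promoter and the superfolder GFP coding sequence, so fluorescence reports how well the mutated UTR permits translation. Tandem rrnB T1 and T7Te terminators close the transcription unit. In the native system, RNA-IN is repressed by base pairing with a cognate antisense RNA-OUT, which would be supplied from a separate compatible plasmid; no antisense element is annotated on this construct. The associated work concerns in-cell SHAPE-Seq, which measures RNA structure and function in cells at the same time. The plasmid therefore most likely served to link the structural effects of the A25C change in the leader to GFP output.
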