Addgene plasmid #69461: pJBL-RNAINS4-A25C
Purpose: RNA-IN S4 A25C variant 5' UTR sequence controlling expression of superfolder GFP (UTR sequence from Mutalik et al., Nat. Chem. Biol., 2012)
Depositing lab: Julius Lucks. Depositing organization: Cornell University. Publication: Simultaneous characterization of cellular RNA structure and function with in-cell SHAPE-Seq. Watters KE, Abbott TR, Lucks JB. Nucleic Acids Res. 2015 Sep 8. pii: gkv879. 10.1093/nar/gkv879 PubMed 26350218.
Backbone
  Vector backbone: custom
  Backbone manufacturer: N/A
  Backbone size w/o insert (bp): 2200
  Total vector size (bp): 3100
  Vector type: Bacterial Expression, Synthetic Biology
Growth in bacteria
  Bacterial resistance: Chloramphenicol, 25 μg/mL
  Growth temperature: 37°C
  Growth strain: DH5alpha
  Copy number: Low Copy
Gene/Insert
  Gene/Insert name: RNA-IN S4 with A25C mutation (alt name: IS10 (mutated S4 variant))
  Species: Synthetic
  Insert size (bp): 900
  Mutation: A25C and mutations for S4 variant (from wt)
  Promoter: J23119
  Cloning method: Unknown
  Sequencing primers: 5′ aaatgtagcacctgaagtcagcccc
Terms and licenses: Academic/Nonprofit Terms; Industry Terms: Not Available to Industry
Depositor comments: Mutated from sequence obtained from Arkin Lab (UC Berkeley)
How to cite: pJBL-RNAINS4-A25C was a gift from Julius Lucks (Addgene plasmid # 69461 ; http://n2t.net/addgene:69461 ; RRID:Addgene_69461)
