>Addgene plasmid #69461 | pJBL-RNAINS4-A25C | addgene partial sequence | sequence record 124703 | p15A-F 5'-gattacgcgcagaccaaaac-3'
TCTTATTAATCAGATAAAATATTTCTAGATTTCAGTGCAATTTATCTCTTCAAATGTAGCACCTGAAGTC
AGCCCCATACGATATAAGTTGTAATTCTCATGTTTGACAGCTTATCATCGATAAGCTTCCGATGGCGCGC
CGAGAGGCTTTACACTTTATGCTTCCGGCTGAATTCGAATTTGACAGCTAGCTCAGTCCTAGGTATAATA
CTAGTGCCAAAAATCAATAAGGAGACAACCAGATGTGCGAACTCGATGCTAGCAAAGGAGAAGAACTTTT
CACTGGAGTTGTCCCAATTCTTGTTGAATTAGATGGTGATGTTAATGGGCACAAATTTTCTGTCCGTGGA
GAGGGTGAAGGTGATGCTACAAACGGAAAACTCACCCTTAAATTTATTTGCACTACTGGAAAACTACCTG
TTCCGTGGCCAACACTTGTCACTACTCTGACCTATGGTGTTCAATGCTTTTCCCGTTATCCGGATCACAT
GAAACGGCATGACTTTTTCAAGAGTGCCATGCCCGAAGGTTATGTACAGGAACGCACTATATCTTTCAAA
GATGACGGGACCTACAAGACGCGTGCTGAAGTCAAGTTTGAAGGTGATACCCTTGTTAATCGTATCGAGT
TAAAGGGTATTGATTTTAAAGAAGATGGAAACATTCTTGGACACAAACTCGAGTACAACTTTAACTCACA
CAATGTATACATCACGGCAGACAAACAAAAGAATGGAATCAAAGCTAACTTCAAAATTCGCCACAACGTT
GAAGATGGTTCCGTTCAACTAGCAGACCATTATCAACAAAATACTCCAATTGGCGATGGCCCTGTCCTTT
TACCAGACAACCATTACCTGTCGACACAATCTGTCCTTTCGAAAGATCCCAACGAAAAGCGTGACCACAT
GGTCCTTCTTGAGTTTGTAACTGCTGCTGGGATTACACATGGCATGGATGAGCTCT
