>Addgene plasmid #69461 | pJBL-RNAINS4-A25C | addgene partial sequence | sequence record 124704 | pRJPaph-R1 5'-GGAAATCGTCGTGGTATTCAc-3'
ACGTTTCAGTTTGCTCATGGAAAACGGTGTAACAAGGGTGAACACTATCCCATATCACCAGCTCACCGTC
TTTCATTGCCATACGAAATTCCGGATGAGCATTCATCAGGCGGGCAAGAATGTGAATAAAGGCCGGATAA
AACTTGTGCTTATTTTTCTTTACGGTCTTTAAAAAGGCCGTAATATCCAGCTGAACGGTCTGGTTATAGG
TACATTGAGCAACTGACTGAAATGCCTCAAAATGTTCTTTACGATGCCATTGGGATATATCAACGGTGGT
ATATCCAGTGATTTTTTTCTCCATTTTAGCTTCCTTAGCTCCTGAAAATCTCGATAACTCAAAAAATACG
CCCGGTAGTGATCTTATTTCATTATGGTGAAAGTTGGAACCTCTTACGTGCCCGATCAACTGCAGGCAAA
ACCCGTACCCTAGGTATAAACGCAGAAAGGCCCACCCGAAGGTGAGCCAGTGTGACTCTAGTAGAGAGCG
TTCACCGACAAACAACAGATAAAACGAAAGGCCCAGTCTTTCGACTGAGCCTTTCGTTTTATTTGATGCC
TGGAGATCCTTACTCGAGTTTGGATCCTTATTTGTAGAGCTCATCCATGCCATGTGTAATCCCAGCAGCA
GTTACAAACTCAAGAAGGACCATGTGGTCACGCTTTTCGTTGGGATCTTTCGAAAGGACAGATTGTGTCG
ACAGGTAATGGTTGTCTGGTAAAAGGACAGGGCCATCGCCAATTGGAGTATTTTGTTGATAATGGTCTGC
TAGTTGAACGGAACCATCTTCAACGTTGTGGCGAATTTTGAAGTTAGCTTTGATTCCATTCTTTTGTTTG
TCTGCCGTGATGTATACATTGTGTGAGTTAAAGTTGTACTCGAGTTTGTGTCCAAGAATGTTTCCATCTT
CTTTAAAATCAATACCCTTTAACTCGATACGATTAACAAGGGTATCACCTTCAAACTTGACTTCAGCACG
CGTCTTGTAGGTCCCGTCATCTTT
